Addgene plasmid #80269: pcDNA5 FRT/TO Plk4-mCherry
Purpose: mammalian expression plasmid for Plk4-mCherry
Depositing lab: Andrew Holland. Publication: Binding of STIL to Plk4 activates kinase activity to promote centriole assembly. Moyer TC, Clutario KM, Lambrus BG, Daggubati V, Holland AJ. J Cell Biol. 2015 Jun 22;209(6):863-78. doi: 10.1083/jcb.201502088. PubMed 26101219.
Backbone
  Vector backbone: pcDNA5 FRT/TO
  Backbone size w/o insert (bp): 5807
  Total vector size (bp): 8717
  Vector type: Mammalian Expression
  Selectable markers: Hygromycin
Growth in bacteria
  Bacterial resistance: Ampicillin, 100 μg/mL
  Growth temperature: 37°C
  Growth strain: DH5alpha
  Copy number: High Copy
Gene/Insert
  Gene/Insert name: Plk4 (alt name: Polo like kinase 4)
  Species: H. sapiens (human)
  Insert size (bp): 2910
  Entrez Gene: PLK4 (a.k.a. MCCRP2, SAK, STK18)
  Tag / fusion protein: mCherry (C terminal on backbone)
Terms and licenses: Academic/Nonprofit Terms; Industry Terms: Not Available to Industry
How to cite: pcDNA5 FRT/TO Plk4-mCherry was a gift from Andrew Holland (Addgene plasmid # 80269 ; http://n2t.net/addgene:80269 ; RRID:Addgene_80269)
