[The description below was written by a language model from this plasmid's Addgene catalogue record and pLannotate feature annotations shown in this document.]
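Description:
pcDNA5 FRT/TO Plk4-mCherry is an 8.7 kb mammalian expression plasmid built on the pcDNA5 FRT/TO backbone, carrying human Polo-like kinase 4 (PLK4, also called SAK or STK18) fused at its C-terminus to the monomeric red fluorescent protein mCherry. It is propagated in E. coli as a high-copy plasmid through a ColE1/pUC-type origin and selected with ampicillin via the β-lactamase gene. Fragments of an f1 origin and lac regulatory elements are also annotated in the backbone.

The 2.9 kb PLK4 coding sequence sits downstream of the CMV immediate-early enhancer and promoter. This is followed by two short tet operator-containing segments, which the annotation software labels as PLtetO-1 and TRE3GV fragments. This arrangement is consistent with a tetracycline-regulated CMV/TetO promoter, repressed in cells expressing the Tet repressor and induced by tetracycline or doxycycline. mCherry follows PLK4 after a short linker, and the transcript ends at a bovine growth hormone polyadenylation signal. Downstream, an FRT site lies directly ahead of a hygromycin resistance gene with an SV40 poly(A) signal and no full promoter annotated upstream of it. In this design, FLP-mediated recombination into a genomic FRT site in a suitable host cell line places the hygromycin gene under a resident promoter, so hygromycin selects for single-copy, site-specific integrants.

PLK4 is the serine/threonine kinase that governs centriole duplication, and its overexpression drives centrosome amplification. The construct therefore suits transient or stable, inducible expression of fluorescently tagged PLK4 for studying its localisation, abundance and role in centriole assembly.
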