Features (pLannotate 1.2.2; 22 found; start..end, strand, type, name):
     28..80      -  misc_feature   bom (fragment): basis of mobility region from pBR322
    235..614     +  enhancer       CMV enhancer: human cytomegalovirus immediate early enhancer
    615..818     +  promoter       CMV promoter: human cytomegalovirus (CMV) immediate early promoter
    820..839     +  promoter       PLtetO-1 promoter (fragment): modified phage lambda PL promoter with tet operator sites (Lutz and Bujard, 1997)
    841..860     +  promoter       PLtetO-1 promoter (fragment): modified phage lambda PL promoter with tet operator sites (Lutz and Bujard, 1997)
    868..901     +  promoter       TRE3GV promoter (fragment): 3rd-generation Tet-responsive promoter that can be activated by binding of Tet-On® 3G, optimized for retroviral and lentiviral vectors
    999..3908    +  CDS            PLK4: PLK4_HUMAN - Also known as SAK, STK18. Experimental evidence at protein level: Swiss-Prot protein existence level 1. Serine/threonine-protein kinase that plays a central role in centriole duplication. Able to trigger procentriole formation on the surface of the parental centriole cylinder, leading to the recruitment of centriole biogenesis proteins such as SASS6, CENPJ/CPAP, CCP110, CEP135 and gamma-tubulin. When overexpressed, it is able to induce centrosome amplification through the simultaneous generation of multiple procentrioles adjoining each parental centriole during S phase. Phosphoryl
   3924..4631    +  CDS            mCherry: mCherry is a basic (constitutively fluorescent) red fluorescent protein published in 2004, derived from Discosoma sp.. It is reported to be a very rapidly-maturing monomer with low acid sensitivity.
   4675..4899    +  polyA_signal   bGH poly(A) signal: bovine growth hormone polyadenylation signal
   4903..4924    +  promoter       SV40 promoter (fragment): SV40 enhancer and early promoter
   4945..5178    +  rep_origin     f1 ori (fragment) (sequence partly withheld): f1 bacteriophage origin of replication; arrow indicates direction of (+) strand synthesis
   5183..5230    +  protein_bind   FRT: FLP-mediated recombination occurs in the 8-bp core sequence TCTAGAAA (Turan and Bode, 2011). FLP recombinase from the Saccharomyces cerevisiae 2μ plasmid
   5238..6260    +  CDS            HygR: aminoglycoside phosphotransferase from E. coli; aph(4)-Ia; confers resistance to hygromycin
   6270..6395    +  CDS            ble (fragment): BLE_KLEPN - Experimental evidence at protein level: Swiss-Prot protein existence level 1. Binding protein with a strong affinity to the bleomycin family of antibiotics. Binds to CL990; an antimitotic-antibiotic compound. From Klebsiella pneumoniae.
   6390..6511    +  polyA_signal   SV40 poly(A) signal: SV40 polyadenylation signal
   6584..6600    -  protein_bind   lac operator: The lac repressor binds to the lac operator to inhibit transcription in E. coli. This inhibition can be relieved by adding lactose or isopropyl-β-D-thiogalactopyranoside (IPTG). lac repressor encoded by lacI
   6608..6638    -  promoter       lac promoter: promoter for the E. coli lac operon
   6653..6674    -  protein_bind   CAP binding site: CAP binding activates transcription in the presence of cAMP. E. coli catabolite activator protein
   6687..6779    -  CDS            lacI (fragment): lac repressor; lacI; The lac repressor binds to the lac operator to inhibit transcription in E. coli. This inhibition can be relieved by adding lactose or isopropyl-β-D-thiogalactopyranoside (IPTG).
   6962..7550    -  rep_origin     ori: high-copy-number ColE1/pMB1/pBR322/pUC origin of replication
   7721..8581    -  CDS            AmpR: β-lactamase; bla; confers resistance to ampicillin, carbenicillin, and related antibiotics
   8582..8686    -  promoter       AmpR promoter: bla
>Addgene plasmid #80269 | pcDNA5 FRT/TO Plk4-mCherry | depositor full sequence | sequence record 151039 | pcDNA5 FRT/TO Plk4-mCherry sequence 8717 bps
GACGGATCGGGAGATCTCCCGATCCCCTATGGTGCACTCTCAGTACAATCTGCTCTGATGCCGCATAGTT
AAGCCAGTATCTGCTCCCTGCTTGTGTGTTGGAGGTCGCTGAGTAGTGCGCGAGCAAAATTTAAGCTACA
ACAAGGCAAGGCTTGACCGACAATTGCATGAAGAATCTGCTTAGGGTTAGGCGTTTTGCGCTGCTTCGCG
ATGTACGGGCCAGATATACGCGTTGACATTGATTATTGACTAGTTATTAATAGTAATCAATTACGGGGTC
ATTAGTTCATAGCCCATATATGGAGTTCCGCGTTACATAACTTACGGTAAATGGCCCGCCTGGCTGACCG
CCCAACGACCCCCGCCCATTGACGTCAATAATGACGTATGTTCCCATAGTAACGCCAATAGGGACTTTCC
ATTGACGTCAATGGGTGGAGTATTTACGGTAAACTGCCCACTTGGCAGTACATCAAGTGTATCATATGCC
AAGTACGCCCCCTATTGACGTCAATGACGGTAAATGGCCCGCCTGGCATTATGCCCAGTACATGACCTTA
TGGGACTTTCCTACTTGGCAGTACATCTACGTATTAGTCATCGCTATTACCATGGTGATGCGGTTTTGGC
AGTACATCAATGGGCGTGGATAGCGGTTTGACTCACGGGGATTTCCAAGTCTCCACCCCATTGACGTCAA
TGGGAGTTTGTTTTGGCACCAAAATCAACGGGACTTTCCAAAATGTCGTAACAACTCCGCCCCATTGACG
CAAATGGGCGGTAGGCGTGTACGGTGGGAGGTCTATATAAGCAGAGCTCTCCCTATCAGTGATAGAGATC
TCCCTATCAGTGATAGAGATCGTCGACGAGCTCGTTTAGTGAACCGTCAGATCGCCTGGAGACGCCATCC
ACGCTGTTTTGACCTCCATAGAAGACACCGGGACCGATCCAGCCTCCGGACTCTAGCGTTTAAACTTAAG
CTTACCGGTGCCGCCACCATGGCGACCTGCATCGGGGAGAAGATCGAGGATTTTAAAGTTGGAAATCTGC
TTGGTAAAGGATCATTTGCTGGTGTCTACAGAGCTGAGTCCATTCACACTGGTTTGGAAGTTGCAATCAA
AATGATAGATAAGAAAGCCATGTACAAAGCAGGAATGGTACAGAGAGTCCAAAATGAGGTGAAAATACAT
TGCCAATTGAAACATCCTTCTATCTTGGAGCTTTATAACTATTTTGAAGATAGCAATTATGTGTATCTGG
TATTAGAAATGTGCCATAATGGAGAAATGAACAGGTATCTAAAGAATAGAGTGAAACCCTTCTCAGAAAA
TGAAGCTCGACACTTCATGCACCAGATCATCACAGGGATGTTGTATCTTCATTCTCATGGTATACTACAC
CGGGACCTCACACTTTCTAACCTCCTACTGACTCGTAATATGAACATCAAGATTGCTGATTTTGGGCTGG
CAACTCAACTGAAAATGCCACATGAAAAGCACTATACATTATGTGGAACTCCTAACTACATTTCACCAGA
AATTGCCACTCGAAGTGCACATGGCCTTGAATCTGATGTTTGGTCCCTGGGCTGTATGTTTTATACATTA
CTTATCGGGAGACCACCCTTCGACACTGACACAGTCAAGAACACATTAAATAAAGTAGTATTGGCAGATT
ATGAAATGCCATCTTTTTTGTCAATAGAGGCCAAGGACCTTATTCACCAGTTACTTCGTAGAAATCCAGC
AGATCGTTTAAGTCTGTCTTCAGTATTGGACCATCCTTTTATGTCCCGAAATTCTTCAACAAAAAGTAAA
GATTTAGGAACTGTGGAAGACTCAATTGATAGTGGGCATGCCACAATTTCTACTGCAATTACAGCTTCTT
CCAGTACCAGTATAAGTGGTAGTTTATTTGACAAAAGAAGACTTTTGATTGGTCAGCCACTCCCAAATAA
AATGACTGTATTTCCAAAGAATAAAAGTTCAACTGATTTTTCTTCTTCAGGAGATGGAAACAGTTTTTAT
ACTCAGTGGGGAAATCAAGAAACCAGTAATAGTGGAAGGGGAAGAGTAATTCAAGATGCAGAAGAAAGGC
CACATTCTCGATACCTTCGTAGAGCTTATTCCTCTGATAGATCTGGCACTTCTAATAGTCAGTCTCAAGC
AAAAACATATACAATGGAACGATGTCACTCAGCAGAAATGCTTTCAGTGTCCAAAAGATCAGGAGGAGGT
GAAAATGAAGAGAGGTACTCACCCACAGACAACAATGCCAACATTTTTAACTTCTTTAAAGAAAAGACAT
CCAGTAGTTCTGGATCTTTTGAAAGACCTGATAACAATCAAGCACTCTCCAATCATCTTTGTCCAGGAAA
AACTCCTTTTCCATTTGCAGACCCGACACCTCAGACTGAAACCGTACAACAGTGGTTTGGGAATCTGCAA
ATAAATGCTCATTTAAGAAAAACTACTGAATATGACAGCATCAGCCCAAACCGGGACTTCCAGGGCCATC
CAGATTTGCAGAAGGACACATCAAAAAATGCCTGGACTGATACAAAAGTCAAAAAGAACTCTGATGCTTC
TGATAATGCACATTCTGTAAAACAGCAAAATACCATGAAATATATGACTGCACTTCACAGTAAACCTGAG
ATAATCCAACAAGAATGTGTTTTTGGCTCAGATCCTCTTTCTGAACAGAGCAAGACTAGGGGTATGGAGC
CACCATGGGGTTATCAGAATCGTACATTAAGAAGCATTACATCTCCGTTGGTTGCTCACAGGTTAAAACC
AATCAGACAGAAAACCAAAAAGGCTGTGGTGAGCATACTTGATTCAGAGGAGGTGTGTGTGGAGCTTGTA
AAGGAGTATGCATCTCAAGAATATGTGAAAGAAGTTCTTCAGATATCTAGTGATGGAAATACGATCACTA
TTTATTATCCAAATGGTGGTAGAGGTTTTCCTCTTGCTGATAGACCACCCTCACCTACTGACAACATCAG
TAGGTACAGCTTTGACAATTTACCAGAAAAATACTGGCGAAAATATCAATATGCTTCCAGGTTTGTACAG
CTTGTAAGATCTAAATCTCCCAAAATCACTTATTTTACAAGATATGCTAAATGCATTTTGATGGAGAATT
CTCCTGGTGCTGATTTTGAGGTTTGGTTTTATGATGGGGTAAAAATACACAAAACAGAAGATTTCATTCA
GGTGATTGAAAAGACAGGGAAGTCTTACACTTTAAAAAGTGAAAGTGAAGTTAATAGCTTGAAAGAGGAG
ATAAAAATGTATATGGACCATGCTAATGAGGGTCATCGTATTTGTTTAGCACTGGAATCCATAATTTCAG
AAGAGGAAAGGAAAACTAGGAGTGCTCCCTTTTTCCCAATAATCATAGGAAGAAAACCTGGTAGTACTAG
TTCACCTAAGGCCTTATCACCTCCTCCTTCTGTGGATTCAAATTACCCAACGAGAGAGAGAGCATCTTTC
AACAGAATGGTCATGCATAGTGCTGCTTCTCCAACACAGGCACCAATCCTTAATCCCTCTATGGTTACAA
ATGAAGGACTTGGTCTTACAACTACAGCTTCTGGAACAGACATCTCTTCTAATAGTCTAAAAGATTGTCT
TCCTAAATCAGCACAACTTTTGAAATCTGTTTTTGTGAAAAATGTTGGTTGGGCTACACAGTTAACTAGT
GGAGCTGTGTGGGTTCAGTTTAATGATGGGTCCCAGTTGGTTGTGCAGGCAGGAGTGTCTTCTATCAGTT
ATACCTCACCAAATGGTCAAACAACTAGGTATGGAGAAAATGAAAAATTACCAGACTACATCAAACAGAA
ATTACAGTGTCTGTCTTCCATCCTTTTGATGTTTTCTAATCCGACTCCTAATTTTCATCCCGGGGCGGAT
CCAATGGTGAGCAAGGGCGAGGAGGATAACATGGCCATCATCAAGGAGTTCATGCGCTTCAAGGTGCACA
TGGAGGGCTCCGTGAACGGCCACGAGTTCGAGATCGAGGGCGAGGGCGAGGGCCGCCCCTACGAGGGCAC
CCAGACCGCCAAGCTGAAGGTGACCAAGGGTGGCCCCCTGCCCTTCGCCTGGGACATCCTGTCCCCTCAG
TTCATGTACGGCTCCAAGGCCTACGTGAAGCACCCCGCCGACATCCCCGACTACTTGAAGCTGTCCTTCC
CCGAGGGCTTCAAGTGGGAGCGCGTGATGAACTTCGAGGACGGCGGCGTGGTGACCGTGACCCAGGACTC
CTCCCTGCAGGACGGCGAGTTCATCTACAAGGTGAAGCTGCGCGGCACCAACTTCCCCTCCGACGGCCCC
GTAATGCAGAAGAAGACCATGGGCTGGGAGGCCTCCTCCGAGCGGATGTACCCCGAGGACGGCGCCCTGA
AGGGCGAGATCAAGCAGAGGCTGAAGCTGAAGGACGGCGGCCACTACGACGCTGAGGTCAAGACCACCTA
CAAGGCCAAGAAGCCCGTGCAGCTGCCCGGCGCCTACAACGTCAACATCAAGTTGGACATCACCTCCCAC
AACGAGGACTACACCATCGTGGAACAGTACGAACGCGCCGAGGGCCGCCACTCCACCGGCGGCATGGACG
AGCTGTACAAGTAAAGCGGCCGCGGGCCCGTTTAAACCCGCTGATCAGCCTCGACTGTGCCTTCTAGTTG
CCAGCCATCTGTTGTTTGCCCCTCCCCCGTGCCTTCCTTGACCCTGGAAGGTGCCACTCCCACTGTCCTT
TCCTAATAAAATGAGGAAATTGCATCGCATTGTCTGAGTAGGTGTCATTCTATTCTGGGGGGTGGGGTGG
GGCAGGACAGCAAGGGGGAGGATTGGGAAGACAATAGCAGGCATGCTGGGGATGCGGTGGGCTCTATGGC
TTCTGAGGCGGAAAGAACCAGCTGGGGCTCTAGGGGGTATCCCC
[124 nt withheld, positions 4945-5068]
C
[91 nt withheld, positions 5070-5160]
AGGGTGATGGTTCACGTACCTAGAAGTTCCTATTCCGAAGTTCCTATTCTCTAGAAAGTATAGGAACTTC
CTTGGCCAAAAAGCCTGAACTCACCGCGACGTCTGTCGAGAAGTTTCTGATCGAAAAGTTCGACAGCGTC
TCCGACCTGATGCAGCTCTCGGAGGGCGAAGAATCTCGTGCTTTCAGCTTCGATGTAGGAGGGCGTGGAT
ATGTCCTGCGGGTAAATAGCTGCGCCGATGGTTTCTACAAAGATCGTTATGTTTATCGGCACTTTGCATC
GGCCGCGCTCCCGATTCCGGAAGTGCTTGACATTGGGGAATTCAGCGAGAGCCTGACCTATTGCATCTCC
CGCCGTGCACAGGGTGTCACGTTGCAAGACCTGCCTGAAACCGAACTGCCCGCTGTTCTGCAGCCGGTCG
CGGAGGCCATGGATGCGATCGCTGCGGCCGATCTTAGCCAGACGAGCGGGTTCGGCCCATTCGGACCGCA
AGGAATCGGTCAATACACTACATGGCGTGATTTCATATGCGCGATTGCTGATCCCCATGTGTATCACTGG
CAAACTGTGATGGACGACACCGTCAGTGCGTCCGTCGCGCAGGCTCTCGATGAGCTGATGCTTTGGGCCG
AGGACTGCCCCGAAGTCCGGCACCTCGTGCACGCGGATTTCGGCTCCAACAATGTCCTGACGGACAATGG
CCGCATAACAGCGGTCATTGACTGGAGCGAGGCGATGTTCGGGGATTCCCAATACGAGGTCGCCAACATC
TTCTTCTGGAGGCCGTGGTTGGCTTGTATGGAGCAGCAGACGCGCTACTTCGAGCGGAGGCATCCGGAGC
TTGCAGGATCGCCGCGGCTCCGGGCGTATATGCTCCGCATTGGTCTTGACCAACTCTATCAGAGCTTGGT
TGACGGCAATTTCGATGATGCAGCTTGGGCGCAGGGTCGATGCGACGCAATCGTCCGATCCGGAGCCGGG
ACTGTCGGGCGTACACAAATCGCCCGCAGAAGCGCGGCCGTCTGGACCGATGGCTGTGTAGAAGTACTCG
CCGATAGTGGAAACCGACGCCCCAGCACTCGTCCGAGGGCAAAGGAATAGCACGTACTACGAGATTTCGA
TTCCACCGCCGCCTTCTATGAAAGGTTGGGCTTCGGAATCGTTTTCCGGGACGCCGGCTGGATGATCCTC
CAGCGCGGGGATCTCATGCTGGAGTTCTTCGCCCACCCCAACTTGTTTATTGCAGCTTATAATGGTTACA
AATAAAGCAATAGCATCACAAATTTCACAAATAAAGCATTTTTTTCACTGCATTCTAGTTGTGGTTTGTC
CAAACTCATCAATGTATCTTATCATGTCTGTATACCGTCGACCTCTAGCTAGAGCTTGGCGTAATCATGG
TCATAGCTGTTTCCTGTGTGAAATTGTTATCCGCTCACAATTCCACACAACATACGAGCCGGAAGCATAA
AGTGTAAAGCCTGGGGTGCCTAATGAGTGAGCTAACTCACATTAATTGCGTTGCGCTCACTGCCCGCTTT
CCAGTCGGGAAACCTGTCGTGCCAGCTGCATTAATGAATCGGCCAACGCGCGGGGAGAGGCGGTTTGCGT
ATTGGGCGCTCTTCCGCTTCCTCGCTCACTGACTCGCTGCGCTCGGTCGTTCGGCTGCGGCGAGCGGTAT
CAGCTCACTCAAAGGCGGTAATACGGTTATCCACAGAATCAGGGGATAACGCAGGAAAGAACATGTGAGC
AAAAGGCCAGCAAAAGGCCAGGAACCGTAAAAAGGCCGCGTTGCTGGCGTTTTTCCATAGGCTCCGCCCC
CCTGACGAGCATCACAAAAATCGACGCTCAAGTCAGAGGTGGCGAAACCCGACAGGACTATAAAGATACC
AGGCGTTTCCCCCTGGAAGCTCCCTCGTGCGCTCTCCTGTTCCGACCCTGCCGCTTACCGGATACCTGTC
CGCCTTTCTCCCTTCGGGAAGCGTGGCGCTTTCTCATAGCTCACGCTGTAGGTATCTCAGTTCGGTGTAG
GTCGTTCGCTCCAAGCTGGGCTGTGTGCACGAACCCCCCGTTCAGCCCGACCGCTGCGCCTTATCCGGTA
ACTATCGTCTTGAGTCCAACCCGGTAAGACACGACTTATCGCCACTGGCAGCAGCCACTGGTAACAGGAT
TAGCAGAGCGAGGTATGTAGGCGGTGCTACAGAGTTCTTGAAGTGGTGGCCTAACTACGGCTACACTAGA
AGAACAGTATTTGGTATCTGCGCTCTGCTGAAGCCAGTTACCTTCGGAAAAAGAGTTGGTAGCTCTTGAT
CCGGCAAACAAACCACCGCTGGTAGCGGTGGTTTTTTTGTTTGCAAGCAGCAGATTACGCGCAGAAAAAA
AGGATCTCAAGAAGATCCTTTGATCTTTTCTACGGGGTCTGACGCTCAGTGGAACGAAAACTCACGTTAA
GGGATTTTGGTCATGAGATTATCAAAAAGGATCTTCACCTAGATCCTTTTAAATTAAAAATGAAGTTTTA
AATCAATCTAAAGTATATATGAGTAAACTTGGTCTGACAGTTACCAATGCTTAATCAGTGAGGCACCTAT
CTCAGCGATCTGTCTATTTCGTTCATCCATAGTTGCCTGACTCCCCGTCGTGTAGATAACTACGATACGG
GAGGGCTTACCATCTGGCCCCAGTGCTGCAATGATACCGCGAGACCCACGCTCACCGGCTCCAGATTTAT
CAGCAATAAACCAGCCAGCCGGAAGGGCCGAGCGCAGAAGTGGTCCTGCAACTTTATCCGCCTCCATCCA
GTCTATTAATTGTTGCCGGGAAGCTAGAGTAAGTAGTTCGCCAGTTAATAGTTTGCGCAACGTTGTTGCC
ATTGCTACAGGCATCGTGGTGTCACGCTCGTCGTTTGGTATGGCTTCATTCAGCTCCGGTTCCCAACGAT
CAAGGCGAGTTACATGATCCCCCATGTTGTGCAAAAAAGCGGTTAGCTCCTTCGGTCCTCCGATCGTTGT
CAGAAGTAAGTTGGCCGCAGTGTTATCACTCATGGTTATGGCAGCACTGCATAATTCTCTTACTGTCATG
CCATCCGTAAGATGCTTTTCTGTGACTGGTGAGTACTCAACCAAGTCATTCTGAGAATAGTGTATGCGGC
GACCGAGTTGCTCTTGCCCGGCGTCAATACGGGATAATACCGCGCCACATAGCAGAACTTTAAAAGTGCT
CATCATTGGAAAACGTTCTTCGGGGCGAAAACTCTCAAGGATCTTACCGCTGTTGAGATCCAGTTCGATG
TAACCCACTCGTGCACCCAACTGATCTTCAGCATCTTTTACTTTCACCAGCGTTTCTGGGTGAGCAAAAA
CAGGAAGGCAAAATGCCGCAAAAAAGGGAATAAGGGCGACACGGAAATGTTGAATACTCATACTCTTCCT
TTTTCAATATTATTGAAGCATTTATCAGGGTTATTGTCTCATGAGCGGATACATATTTGAATGTATTTAG
AAAAATAAACAAATAGGGGTTCCGCGCACATTTCCCCGAAAAGTGCCACCTGACGTC
