>Addgene plasmid #80269 | pcDNA5 FRT/TO Plk4-mCherry | addgene partial sequence | sequence record 153842 | BGH-rev 5'-TAGAAGGCACAGTCGAGG-3'
CGCTTTACTTGTACAGCTCGTCCATGCCGCCGGTGGAGTGGCGGCCCTCGGCGCGTTCGTACTGTTCCAC
GATGGTGTAGTCCTCGTTGTGGGAGGTGATGTCCAACTTGATGTTGACGTTGTAGGCGCCGGGCAGCTGC
ACGGGCTTCTTGGCCTTGTAGGTGGTCTTGACCTCAGCGTCGTAGTGGCCGCCGTCCTTCAGCTTCAGCC
TCTGCTTGATCTCGCCCTTCAGGGCGCCGTCCTCGGGGTACATCCGCTCGGAGGAGGCCTCCCAGCCCAT
GGTCTTCTTCTGCATTACGGGGCCGTCGGAGGGGAAGTTGGTGCCGCGCAGCTTCACCTTGTAGATGAAC
TCGCCGTCCTGCAGGGAGGAGTCCTGGGTCACGGTCACCACGCCGCCGTCCTCGAAGTTCATCACGCGCT
CCCACTTGAAGCCCTCGGGGAAGGACAGCTTCAAGTAGTCGGGGATGTCGGCGGGGTGCTTCACGTAGGC
CTTGGAGCCGTACATGAACTGAGGGGACAGGATGTCCCAGGCGAAGGGCAGGGGGCCACCCTTGGTCACC
TTCAGCTTGGCGGTCTGGGTGCCCTCGTAGGGGCGGCCCTCGCCCTCGCCCTCGATCTCGAACTCGTGGC
CGTTCACGGAGCCCTCCATGTGCACCTTGAAGCGCATGAACTCCTTGATGATGGCCATGTTATCCTCCTC
GCCCTTGCTCACCATTGGATCCGCCCCGGGATGAAAA
