>Addgene plasmid #80269 | pcDNA5 FRT/TO Plk4-mCherry | addgene partial sequence | sequence record 153843 | mCherry-F 5'-ccccgtaatgcagaagaaga-3'
CCCCGAGGACGGCGCCCTGAAGGGCGAGATCAAGCAGAGGCTGAAGCTGAAGGACGGCGGCCACTACGAC
GCTGAGGTCAAGACCACCTACAAGGCCAAGAAGCCCGTGCAGCTGCCCGGCGCCTACAACGTCAACATCA
AGTTGGACATCACCTCCCACAACGAGGACTACACCATCGTGGAACAGTACGAACGCGCCGAGGGCCGCCA
CTCCACCGGCGGCATGGACGAGCTGTACAAGTAAAGCGGCCGCGGGCCCGTTTAAACCCGCTGATCAGCC
TCGACTGTGCCTTCTAGTTGCCAGCCATCTGTTGTTTGCCCCTCCCCCGTGCCTTCCTTGACCCTGGAAG
GTGCCACTCCCACTGTCCTTTCCTAATAAAATGAGGAAATTGCATCGCATTGTCTGAGTAGGTGTCATTC
TATTCTGGGGGGTGGGGTGGGGCAGGACAGCAAGGGGGAGGATTGGGAAGACAATAGCAGGCATGCTGGG
GATGCGGTGGGCTCTATGGCTTCTGAGGCGGAAAGAACCAGCTGGGGCTCTAGGGGGTATCCCC
[124 nt withheld, positions 555-678]
C
[91 nt withheld, positions 680-770]
AGGGTGATGGTTCACGTACCTAGAAGTTCCTATTCCGAAGTTCCTATT
