>Addgene plasmid #80269 | pcDNA5 FRT/TO Plk4-mCherry | addgene partial sequence | sequence record 155771 | mCherryseq-R 5'-cctcctcgcccttgctcaccat-3'
AAACATCAAAAGGATGGAAGACAGACACTGTAATTTCTGTTTGATGTAGTCTGGTAATTTTTCATTTTCT
CCATACCTAGTTGTTTGACCATTTGGTGAGGTATAACTGATAGAAGACACTCCTGCCTGCACAACCAACT
GGGACCCATCATTAAACTGAACCCACACAGCTCCACTAGTTAACTGTGTAGCCCAACCAACATTTTTCAC
AAAAACAGATTTCAAAAGTTGTGCTGATTTAGGAAGACAATCTTTTAGACTATTAGAAGAGATGTCTGTT
CCAGAAGCTGTAGTTGTAAGACCAAGTCCTTCATTTGTAACCATAGAGGGATTAAGGATTGGTGCCTGTG
TTGGAGAAGCAGCACTATGCATGACCATTCTGTTGAAAGATGCTCTCTCTCTCGTTGGGTAATTTGAATC
CACAGAAGGAGGAGGTGATAAGGCCTTAGGTGAACTAGTACTACCAGGTTTTCTTCCTATGATTATTGGG
AAAAAGGGAGCACTCCTAGTTTTCCTTTCCTCTTCTGAAATTATGGATTCCAGTGCTAAACAAATACGAT
GACCCTCATTAGCATGGTCCATATACATTTTTATCTCCTCTTTCAAGCTATTAACTTCACTTTCACTTTT
TAAAGTGTAAGACTTCCCTGTCTTTTCAATCACCTGAATGAAATCTTCTGTTTTGTGTATTTTTACCCCA
TCATAAAACCAAACCTCAAAATCAGCACCAGGAGAATTCTCCATCAAAA
