>Addgene plasmid #80269 | pcDNA5 FRT/TO Plk4-mCherry | addgene partial sequence | sequence record 156332 | hPLK4int-F 5'-ACTTCGTAGAAATCCAGCAG-3'
CATCCTTTTATGTCCCGAAATTCTTCAACAAAAAGTAAAGATTTAGGAACTGTGGAAGACTCAATTGATA
GTGGGCATGCCACAATTTCTACTGCAATTACAGCTTCTTCCAGTACCAGTATAAGTGGTAGTTTATTTGA
CAAAAGAAGACTTTTGATTGGTCAGCCACTCCCAAATAAAATGACTGTATTTCCAAAGAATAAAAGTTCA
ACTGATTTTTCTTCTTCAGGAGATGGAAACAGTTTTTATACTCAGTGGGGAAATCAAGAAACCAGTAATA
GTGGAAGGGGAAGAGTAATTCAAGATGCAGAAGAAAGGCCACATTCTCGATACCTTCGTAGAGCTTATTC
CTCTGATAGATCTGGCACTTCTAATAGTCAGTCTCAAGCAAAAACATATACAATGGAACGATGTCACTCA
GCAGAAATGCTTTCAGTGTCCAAAAGATCAGGAGGAGGTGAAAATGAAGAGAGGTACTCACCCACAGACA
ACAATGCCAACATTTTTAACTTCTTTAAAGAAAAGACATCCAGTAGTTCTGGATCTTTTGAAAGACCTGA
TAACAATCAAGCACTCTCCAATCATCTTTGTCCAGGAAAAACTCCTTTTCCATTTGCAGACCCGACACCT
CAGACTGAAACCGTACAACAGTGGTTTGGGAATCTGCAAATAAATGCTCATTTAAGAAAAACTACTGAAT
ATGACAGCATCAGCCCAAACCGGGACTTCCAGGGCCATCCAGATTTGCAGAAGGACACATCAAAAAATGC
CTGGACTGATACAAAAGTCAAAAAGAACTCTGATGCTTCTGATAATGCACATTCTGTAAAACAGCAAAAT
ACCATGAAATATATGACTGCACTTCACAGTAAACCTGAGATAATCCAACAAGAATGTGTTTTTGGCTCAG
ATCCTCTTTCTGAACAGAGCAAGACTAGGGGTATGGAGCC
